Addgene plasmid #224442: kiCAP-AAV-MyoAAV3A
Purpose: Rep/Cap plasmid for the production of MyoAAV 3A, a muscle-tropic AAV capsid in mice and macaques.
Depositing lab: Pardis Sabeti. Depositing organization: Broad Institute. Publication: Directed evolution of a family of AAV capsid variants enabling potent muscle-directed gene delivery across species. Tabebordbar M, Lagerborg KA, Stanton A, King EM, Ye S, Tellez L, Krunnfusz A, Tavakoli S, Widrick JJ, Messemer KA, Troiano EC, Moghadaszadeh B, Peacker BL, Leacock KA, Horwitz N, Beggs AH, Wagers AJ, Sabeti PC. Cell. 2021 Sep 16;184(19):4919-4938.e22. doi: 10.1016/j.cell.2021.08.028. Epub 2021 Sep 9. PubMed 34506722.
Backbone
  Vector backbone: pUC57-Kan
  Vector type: AAV
Growth in bacteria
  Bacterial resistance: Kanamycin, 50 μg/mL
  Growth temperature: 30°C
  Growth strain: NEB Stable
  Copy number: High Copy
Gene/Insert
  Gene/Insert name: AAV9 VP1 modified with 7mer insertion between amino acids 588 and 589 (alt name: MyoAAV 3A)
  Species: Synthetic
  Insert size (bp): 2232
  Mutation: RGDYVGL insert between amino acids 588 and 589 of AAV9 VP1
  Promoter: p41
  Cloning method: Gibson Cloning
Terms and licenses: Academic/Nonprofit Terms; Industry Terms: Not Available to Industry
Depositor comments: Insert was cloned via BsiWI (5') and AgeI (3', preserved in cloning) sites
How to cite: kiCAP-AAV-MyoAAV3A was a gift from Pardis Sabeti (Addgene plasmid # 224442 ; http://n2t.net/addgene:224442 ; RRID:Addgene_224442)
