[The description below was written by a language model from this plasmid's Addgene catalogue record and pLannotate feature annotations shown in this document.]
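Description:
kiCAP-AAV-MyoAAV3A is a Rep/Cap packaging plasmid used to produce recombinant AAV with the MyoAAV 3A capsid, an engineered variant described as muscle-tropic in mice and macaques. It is built on a pUC57-Kan backbone and is about 9.4 kb in the sequenced record. Propagation in E. coli relies on a high-copy ColE1/pUC origin, with selection through a kanamycin resistance gene (aph(3')-Ia) driven by the bla promoter. An f1 origin, lac promoter/operator remnants, lacZα and lacI fragments, and T3, T7 and SP6 phage promoters are backbone carry-overs.

The catalogued insert is a synthetic 2.2 kb AAV9 VP1 open reading frame carrying a seven-residue RGD-containing peptide inserted between amino acids 588 and 589, a surface-exposed position commonly used for capsid retargeting. The record lists p41 as the promoter for cap. The automated annotation labels this reading frame by homology to AAV2 VP1, but the catalogue fields identify it as AAV9-derived. As in natural AAV, the single cap frame would be expected to yield VP1, VP2 and VP3.

Upstream, the feature table shows a full AAV2 Rep78 coding sequence. This is followed by a partial rtTA3/VP16-type tetracycline transactivator sequence with a bGH polyadenylation signal, then an array of eight tet operator repeats, and then a Rep52 fragment immediately preceding cap. This layout suggests transactivator-boosted capsid expression, with the Rep-derived fragment likely supplying the p41 promoter region, but the record does not explain the design. No ITRs are annotated, consistent with a helper that supplies Rep and Cap in trans alongside a separate ITR-flanked genome plasmid and adenoviral helper functions.
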