Features (pLannotate 1.2.2; 29 found; start..end, strand, type, name):
    187..2049    +  CDS            Rep78: REP78_AAV2S - Experimental evidence at protein level: Swiss-Prot protein existence level 1. Plays an essential role in the initiation of viral DNA synthesis. Binds specifically to an inverted terminal repeat element (ITR) on the 3' and 5' ends of the viral DNA, where it cleaves a site specifically to generate a priming site for initiation of the synthesis of a complementary strand. Plays also a role as transcriptional regulator, DNA helicase and as key factors in site-specific integration of the viral genome. Regulates host PKA activity by interacting with host PRKX as a mechanism of interferi
   2152..2828    +  CDS            rtTA3 (fragment): reverse tetracycline transactivator 3 activates expression from Tet-responsive promoters in the presence of doxycycline
   2758..2868    +  CDS            VP48: 3 tandem repeats of the minimal activation domain of herpes simplex virus VP16 (Cheng et al., 2013)
   2907..2925    -  promoter       SP6 promoter: promoter for bacteriophage SP6 RNA polymerase
   2951..3175    +  polyA_signal   bGH poly(A) signal: bovine growth hormone polyadenylation signal
   3179..3200    +  promoter       SV40 promoter (fragment): SV40 enhancer and early promoter
   3236..3256    +  promoter       tight TRE promoter (fragment): Tet-responsive promoter PTight, consisting of seven tet operator sequences followed by the minimal CMV promoter
   3273..3293    +  promoter       tight TRE promoter (fragment): Tet-responsive promoter PTight, consisting of seven tet operator sequences followed by the minimal CMV promoter
   3310..3330    +  promoter       tight TRE promoter (fragment): Tet-responsive promoter PTight, consisting of seven tet operator sequences followed by the minimal CMV promoter
   3347..3367    +  promoter       tight TRE promoter (fragment): Tet-responsive promoter PTight, consisting of seven tet operator sequences followed by the minimal CMV promoter
   3384..3404    +  promoter       tight TRE promoter (fragment): Tet-responsive promoter PTight, consisting of seven tet operator sequences followed by the minimal CMV promoter
   3421..3441    +  promoter       tight TRE promoter (fragment): Tet-responsive promoter PTight, consisting of seven tet operator sequences followed by the minimal CMV promoter
   3458..3478    +  promoter       tight TRE promoter (fragment): Tet-responsive promoter PTight, consisting of seven tet operator sequences followed by the minimal CMV promoter
   3495..3515    +  promoter       tight TRE promoter (fragment): Tet-responsive promoter PTight, consisting of seven tet operator sequences followed by the minimal CMV promoter
   3521..4138    +  CDS            Rep52 (fragment): REP52_AAV2S - Experimental evidence at protein level: Swiss-Prot protein existence level 1. Plays a critical role during packaging of viral DNA into empty capsids, where they are thought to be part of the packaging motor complex. The single stranded genomic DNA is packaged in a 3' to 5' direction and requires the association between viral DNA and Rep40. Regulates host PKA activity by interacting with host PRKX as a mechanism to interfere with helper virus propagation and to promote its own replication. From Adeno-associated virus 2 (isolate Srivastava/1982) (AAV-2).
   4158..6386    +  CDS            VP1: CAPSD_AAV2S - Experimental evidence at protein level: Swiss-Prot protein existence level 1. Capsid protein self-assembles to form an icosahedral capsid with a T=1 symmetry, about 22 nm in diameter, and consisting of 60 copies of three size variants of the capsid protein VP1, VP2 and VP3 which differ in their N-terminus. The capsid encapsulates the genomic ssDNA. Binds to host cell heparan sulfate and uses host ITGA5-ITGB1 as coreceptor on the cell surface to provide virion attachment to target cell. This attachment induces virion internalization predominantly through clathrin-dependent endocyt
   6542..6570    -  misc_feature   MCS (fragment): pBluescript multiple cloning site
   6583..6601    -  promoter       T3 promoter: promoter for bacteriophage T3 RNA polymerase
   6646..6662    -  protein_bind   lac operator: The lac repressor binds to the lac operator to inhibit transcription in E. coli. This inhibition can be relieved by adding lactose or isopropyl-β-D-thiogalactopyranoside (IPTG). lac repressor encoded by lacI
   6670..6700    -  promoter       lac promoter: promoter for the E. coli lac operon
   6715..6736    -  protein_bind   CAP binding site: CAP binding activates transcription in the presence of cAMP. E. coli catabolite activator protein
   6749..6841    -  CDS            lacI (fragment): lac repressor; lacI; The lac repressor binds to the lac operator to inhibit transcription in E. coli. This inhibition can be relieved by adding lactose or isopropyl-β-D-thiogalactopyranoside (IPTG).
   7024..7612    -  rep_origin     ori: high-copy-number ColE1/pMB1/pBR322/pUC origin of replication
   7783..8592    -  CDS            KanR: aminoglycoside phosphotransferase; aph(3')-Ia; confers resistance to kanamycin in bacteria or G418 (Geneticin®) in eukaryotes
   8593..8697    -  promoter       AmpR promoter: bla
   8750..9178    -  rep_origin     f1 ori (sequence partly withheld): f1 bacteriophage origin of replication; arrow indicates direction of (+) strand synthesis
   9183..9338    -  CDS            lacZα (fragment): LacZα fragment of β-galactosidase; lacZ fragment
   9346..9364    +  promoter       T7 promoter: promoter for bacteriophage T7 RNA polymerase
   9373..9392    -  misc_feature   MCS (fragment): pBluescript multiple cloning site
>Addgene plasmid #224442 | kiCAP-AAV-MyoAAV3A | addgene full sequence | sequence record 446662 | Addgene NGS Result
TCGACACGCGTGGAGGGGTGGAGTCGTGACGTGAATTACGTCATAGGGTTAGGGAGGTCCTGTATTAGAG
GTCACGTGAGTGTTTTGCGACATTTTGCGACACCATGTGGTCACGCTGGGTATTTAAGCCCGAGTGAGCA
CGCAGGGTCTCCATTTTGAAGCGGGAGGTTTGAACGCGCAGCCGCCATGCCGGGGTTTTACGAGATTGTG
ATTAAGGTCCCCAGCGACCTTGACGAGCATCTGCCCGGCATTTCTGACAGCTTTGTGAACTGGGTGGCCG
AGAAGGAATGGGAGTTGCCGCCAGATTCTGACATGGATCTGAATCTGATTGAGCAGGCACCCCTGACCGT
GGCCGAGAAGCTGCAGCGCGACTTTCTGACGGAATGGCGCCGTGTGAGTAAGGCCCCGGAGGCTCTTTTC
TTTGTGCAATTTGAGAAGGGAGAGAGCTACTTCCACATGCACGTGCTCGTGGAAACCACCGGGGTGAAAT
CCATGGTTTTGGGACGTTTCCTGAGTCAGATTCGCGAAAAACTGATTCAGAGAATTTACCGCGGGATCGA
GCCGACTTTGCCAAACTGGTTCGCGGTCACAAAGACCAGAAATGGCGCCGGAGGCGGGAACAAGGTGGTG
GATGAGTGCTACATCCCCAATTACTTGCTCCCCAAAACCCAGCCTGAGCTCCAGTGGGCGTGGACTAATA
TGGAACAGTATTTAAGCGCCTGTTTGAATCTCACGGAGCGTAAACGGTTGGTGGCGCAGCATCTGACGCA
CGTGTCGCAGACGCAGGAGCAGAACAAAGAGAATCAGAATCCCAATTCTGATGCGCCGGTGATCAGATCA
AAAACTTCAGCCAGGTACATGGAGCTGGTCGGGTGGCTCGTGGACAAGGGGATTACCTCGGAGAAGCAGT
GGATCCAGGAGGACCAGGCCTCATACATCTCCTTCAATGCGGCCTCCAACTCGCGGTCCCAAATCAAGGC
TGCCTTGGACAATGCGGGAAAGATTATGAGCCTGACTAAAACCGCCCCCGACTACCTGGTGGGCCAGCAG
CCCGTGGAGGACATTTCCAGCAATCGGATTTATAAAATTTTGGAACTAAACGGGTACGATCCCCAATATG
CGGCTTCCGTCTTTCTGGGATGGGCCACGAAAAAGTTCGGCAAGAGGAACACCATCTGGCTGTTTGGGCC
TGCAACTACCGGGAAGACCAACATCGCGGAGGCCATAGCCCACACTGTGCCCTTCTACGGGTGCGTAAAC
TGGACCAATGAGAACTTTCCCTTCAACGACTGTGTCGACAAGATGGTGATCTGGTGGGAGGAGGGGAAGA
TGACCGCCAAGGTCGTGGAGTCGGCCAAAGCCATTCTCGGAGGAAGCAAGGTGCGCGTGGACCAGAAATG
CAAGTCCTCGGCCCAGATAGACCCGACTCCCGTGATCGTCACCTCCAACACCAACATGTGCGCCGTGATT
GACGGGAACTCAACGACCTTCGAACACCAGCAGCCGTTGCAAGACCGGATGTTCAAATTTGAACTCACCC
GCCGTCTGGATCATGACTTTGGGAAGGTCACCAAGCAGGAAGTCAAAGACTTTTTCCGGTGGGCAAAGGA
TCACGTGGTTGAGGTGGAGCATGAATTCTACGTCAAAAAGGGTGGAGCCAAGAAAAGACCCGCCCCCAGT
GACGCAGATATAAGTGAGCCCAAACGGGTGCGCGAGTCAGTTGCGCAGCCATCGACGTCAGACGCGGAAG
CTTCGATCAACTACGCGGACAGGTACCAAAACAAATGTTCTCGTCACGTGGGCATGAATCTGATGCTGTT
TCCCTGCAGACAATGCGAGAGACTGAATCAGAATTCAAATATCTGCTTCACTCACGGTGTCAAAGACTGT
TTAGAGTGCTTTCCCGTGTCAGAATCTCAACCCGTTTCTGTCGTCAAAAAGGCGTATCAGAAACTGTGCT
ACATTCATCACATCATGGGAAAGGTGCCAGACGCTTGCACTGCTTGCGACCTGGTCAATGTGGACTTGGA
TGACTGTGTTTCTGAACAATAAATGACTTAAACCAGGTATTGCTGCCGATGGTTATCTTCCAGATTGGCT
CGAGGACAACCTTAGTGAACTAGTGCCACCATGAGTCGGCTGGATAAATCTAAAGTCATAAACGGCGCTC
TGGAATTACTCAATGAAGTCGGTATCGAAGGCCTGACGACAAGGAAACTCGCTCAAAAGCTGGGAGTTGA
GCAGCCTACCCTGTACTGGCACGTGAAGAACAAGCGGGCCCTGCTCGATGCCCTGGCCATCGAGATGCTG
GACAGGCATCATACCCACTTCTGCCCCCTGGAAGGCGAGTCATGGCAAGACTTTCTGCGGAACAACGCCA
AGTCATTCCGCTGTGCTCTCCTCTCACATCGCGACGGGGCTAAAGTGCATCTCGGCACCCGCCCAACAGA
GAAACAGTACGAAACCCTGGAAAATCAGCTCGCGTTCCTGTGTCAGCAAGGCTTCTCCCTGGAGAACGCA
CTGTACGCTCTGTCCGCCGTGGGCCACTTTACACTGGGCTGCGTATTGGAGGAACAGGAGCATCAAGTAG
CAAAAGAGGAAAGAGAGACACCTACCACCGATTCTATGCCCCCACTTCTGAGACAAGCAATTGAGCTGTT
CGACCGGCAGGGAGCCGAACCTGCCTTCCTTTTCGGCCTGGAACTAATCATATGTGGCCTGGAGAAACAG
CTAAAGTGCGAAAGCGGCGGGCCGGCCGACGCCCTTGACGATTTTGACTTAGACATGCTCCCAGCCGATG
CCCTTGACGACTTTGACCTTGATATGCTGCCTGCTGACGCTCTTGACGATTTTGACCTTGACATGCTCCC
CGGGTAAATGCATGAATTCGATCTAGAGGGCCCTATTCTATAGTGTCACCTAAATGCTAGAGCTCGCTGA
TCAGCCTCGACTGTGCCTTCTAGTTGCCAGCCATCTGTTGTTTGCCCCTCCCCCGTGCCTTCCTTGACCC
TGGAAGGTGCCACTCCCACTGTCCTTTCCTAATAAAATGAGGAAATTGCATCGCATTGTCTGAGTAGGTG
TCATTCTATTCTGGGGGGTGGGGTGGGGCAGGACAGCAAGGGGGAGGATTGGGAAGACAATAGCAGGCAT
GCTGGGGATGCGGTGGGCTCTATGGCTTCTGAGGCGGAAAGAACCAGCTGGGGCTCGAATCAAGCTATCA
AGTGCCACCTGACGTCTCCCTATCAGTGATAGAGAAGTCGACACGTCTCGAGCTCCCTATCAGTGATAGA
GAAGGTACGTCTAGAACGTCTCCCTATCAGTGATAGAGAAGTCGACACGTCTCGAGCTCCCTATCAGTGA
TAGAGAAGGTACGTCTAGAACGTCTCCCTATCAGTGATAGAGAAGTCGACACGTCTCGAGCTCCCTATCA
GTGATAGAGAAGGTACGTCTAGAACGTCTCCCTATCAGTGATAGAGAAGTCGACACGTCTCGAGCTCCCT
ATCAGTGATAGAGAAGGTACCCCCTATATAAGCAGAGAGATCTGTTCAAATTTGAACTGACTAAGCGGCT
CCCGCCAGATTTTGGCAAGATTACTAAGCAGGAAGTCAAGGACTTTTTTGCTTGGGCAAAGGTCAATCAG
GTGCCGGTGACTCACGAGTTTAAAGTTCCCAGGGAATTGGCGGGAACTAAAGGGGCGGAGAAATCTCTAA
AACGCCCACTGGGTGACGTCACCAATACTAGCTATAAAAGTCTGGAGAAGCGGGCCAGGCTCTCATTTGT
TCCCGAGACGCCTCGCAGTTCAGACGTGACTGTTGATCCCGCTCCTCTGCGACCGCTAGCTTCGATCAAC
TACGCGGACAGGTACCAAAACAAATGTTCTCGTCACGTGGGCATGAATCTGATGCTGTTTCCCTGCAGAC
AATGCGAGAGACTGAATCAGAATTCAAATATCTGCTTCACTCACGGTGTCAAAGACTGTTTAGAGTGCTT
TCCCGTGTCAGAATCTCAACCCGTTTCTGTCGTCAAAAAGGCGTATCAGAAACTGTGCTACATTCATCAC
ATCATGGGAAAGGTGCCAGACGCTTGCACTGCTTGCGACCTGGTCAATGTGGACTTGGATGACTGTGTTT
CTGAACAATAAATGACTTAAACCAGGTATGGCTGCCGATGGTTATCTTCCAGATTGGCTCGAGGACAACC
TTAGTGAAGGAATTCGCGAGTGGTGGGCTTTGAAACCTGGAGCCCCTCAACCCAAGGCAAATCAACAACA
TCAAGACAACGCTCGAGGTCTTGTGCTTCCGGGTTACAAATACCTTGGACCCGGCAACGGACTCGACAAG
GGGGAGCCGGTCAACGCAGCAGACGCGGCGGCCCTCGAGCACGACAAGGCCTACGACCAGCAGCTCAAGG
CCGGAGACAACCCGTACCTCAAGTACAACCACGCCGACGCCGAGTTCCAGGAGCGGCTCAAAGAAGATAC
GTCTTTTGGGGGCAACCTCGGGCGAGCAGTCTTCCAGGCCAAAAAGAGGCTTCTTGAACCTCTTGGTCTG
GTTGAGGAAGCGGCTAAGACGGCTCCTGGAAAGAAGAGGCCTGTAGAGCAGTCTCCTCAGGAACCGGACT
CCTCCGCGGGTATTGGCAAATCGGGTGCACAGCCCGCTAAAAAGAGACTCAATTTCGGTCAGACTGGCGA
CACAGAGTCAGTCCCAGACCCTCAACCAATCGGAGAACCTCCCGCAGCCCCCTCAGGTGTGGGATCTCTT
ACAATGGCTTCAGGTGGTGGCGCACCAGTGGCAGACAATAACGAAGGTGCCGATGGAGTGGGTAGTTCCT
CGGGAAATTGGCATTGCGATTCCCAATGGCTGGGGGACAGAGTCATCACCACCAGCACCCGAACCTGGGC
CCTGCCCACCTACAACAATCACCTCTACAAGCAAATCTCCAACAGCACATCTGGAGGATCTTCAAATGAC
AACGCCTACTTCGGCTACAGCACCCCCTGGGGGTATTTTGACTTCAACAGATTCCACTGCCACTTCTCAC
CACGTGACTGGCAGCGACTCATCAACAACAACTGGGGATTCCGGCCTAAGCGACTCAACTTCAAGCTCTT
CAACATTCAGGTCAAAGAGGTTACGGACAACAATGGAGTCAAGACCATCGCCAATAACCTTACCAGCACG
GTCCAGGTCTTCACGGACTCAGACTATCAGCTCCCGTACGTGCTCGGGTCGGCTCACGAGGGCTGCCTCC
CGCCGTTCCCAGCGGACGTTTTCATGATTCCTCAGTACGGGTATCTGACGCTTAATGATGGAAGCCAGGC
CGTGGGTCGTTCGTCCTTTTACTGCCTGGAATATTTCCCGTCGCAAATGCTAAGAACGGGTAACAACTTC
CAGTTCAGCTACGAGTTTGAGAACGTACCTTTCCATAGCAGCTACGCTCACAGCCAAAGCCTGGACCGAC
TAATGAATCCACTCATCGACCAATACTTGTACTATCTCTCAAAGACTATTAACGGTTCTGGACAGAATCA
ACAAACGCTAAAATTCAGTGTGGCCGGACCCAGCAACATGGCTGTCCAGGGAAGAAACTACATACCTGGA
CCCAGCTACCGACAACAACGTGTCTCAACCACTGTGACTCAAAACAACAACAGCGAATTTGCTTGGCCTG
GAGCTTCTTCTTGGGCTCTCAATGGACGTAATAGCTTGATGAATCCTGGACCTGCTATGGCCAGCCACAA
AGAAGGAGAGGACCGTTTCTTTCCTTTGTCTGGATCTTTAATTTTTGGCAAACAAGGAACTGGAAGAGAC
AACGTGGATGCGGACAAAGTCATGATAACCAACGAAGAAGAAATTAAAACTACTAACCCGGTAGCAACGG
AGTCCTATGGACAAGTGGCCACAAACCACCAGAGTGCCCAACGGGGTGATTATGTGGGGCTGGCACAGGC
GCAGACCGGCTGGGTTCAAAACCAAGGAATACTTCCGGGTATGGTTTGGCAGGACAGAGATGTGTACCTG
CAAGGACCCATTTGGGCCAAAATTCCTCACACGGACGGCAACTTTCACCCTTCTCCGCTGATGGGAGGGT
TTGGAATGAAGCACCCGCCTCCTCAGATCCTCATCAAAAACACACCTGTACCTGCGGATCCTCCAACGGC
CTTCAACAAGGACAAGCTGAACTCTTTCATCACCCAGTATTCTACTGGCCAAGTCAGCGTGGAGATCGAG
TGGGAGCTGCAGAAGGAAAACAGCAAGCGCTGGAACCCGGAGATCCAGTACACTTCCAACTATTACAAGT
CTAATAATGTTGAATTTGCTGTTAATACTGAAGGTGTATATAGTGAACCCCGCCCCATTGGCACCAGATA
CCTGACTCGTAATCTGTAATTGCTTGTTAATCAATAAACCGTTTAATTCGTTTCAGTTGAACTTTGGTCT
CTGCGTATTTCTTTCTTATCTAGTTTCCATGGCTACGTAGATAAGTAGCATGGCGGGTTAATCATTAACT
ACAGATATCCATCACACTGGCGGCCGCTCGACTAGAGCGGCCGCCACCGCGGTGGAGCTCCAGCTTTTGT
TCCCTTTAGTGAGGGTTAATTGCGCGCTTGGCGTAATCATGGTCATAGCTGTTTCCTGTGTGAAATTGTT
ATCCGCTCACAATTCCACACAACATACGAGCCGGAAGCATAAAGTGTAAAGCCTGGGGTGCCTAATGAGT
GAGCTAACTCACATTAATTGCGTTGCGCTCACTGCCCGCTTTCCAGTCGGGAAACCTGTCGTGCCAGCTG
CATTAATGAATCGGCCAACGCGCGGGGAGAGGCGGTTTGCGTATTGGGCGCTCTTCCGCTTCCTCGCTCA
CTGACTCGCTGCGCTCGGTCGTTCGGCTGCGGCGAGCGGTATCAGCTCACTCAAAGGCGGTAATACGGTT
ATCCACAGAATCAGGGGATAACGCAGGAAAGAACATGTGAGCAAAAGGCCAGCAAAAGGCCAGGAACCGT
AAAAAGGCCGCGTTGCTGGCGTTTTTCCATAGGCTCCGCCCCCCTGACGAGCATCACAAAAATCGACGCT
CAAGTCAGAGGTGGCGAAACCCGACAGGACTATAAAGATACCAGGCGTTTCCCCCTGGAAGCTCCCTCGT
GCGCTCTCCTGTTCCGACCCTGCCGCTTACCGGATACCTGTCCGCCTTTCTCCCTTCGGGAAGCGTGGCG
CTTTCTCATAGCTCACGCTGTAGGTATCTCAGTTCGGTGTAGGTCGTTCGCTCCAAGCTGGGCTGTGTGC
ACGAACCCCCCGTTCAGCCCGACCGCTGCGCCTTATCCGGTAACTATCGTCTTGAGTCCAACCCGGTAAG
ACACGACTTATCGCCACTGGCAGCAGCCACTGGTAACAGGATTAGCAGAGCGAGGTATGTAGGCGGTGCT
ACAGAGTTCTTGAAGTGGTGGCCTAACTACGGCTACACTAGAAGAACAGTATTTGGTATCTGCGCTCTGC
TGAAGCCAGTTACCTTCGGAAAAAGAGTTGGTAGCTCTTGATCCGGCAAACAAACCACCGCTGGTAGCGG
TGGTTTTTTTGTTTGCAAGCAGCAGATTACGCGCAGAAAAAAAGGATCTCAAGAAGATCCTTTGATCTTT
TCTACGGGGTCTGACGCTCAGTGGAACGAAAACTCACGTTAAGGGATTTTGGTCATGAGATTATCAAAAA
GGATCTTCACCTAGATCCTTTTAAATTAAAAATGAAGTTTTAAATCAATCTAAAGTATATATGAGTAAAC
TTGGTCTGACAGTTAGAAAAACTCATCGAGCATCAAATGAAACTGCAATTTATTCATATCAGGATTATCA
ATACCATATTTTTGAAAAAGCCGTTTCTGTAATGAAGGAGAAAACTCACCGAGGCAGTTCCATAGGATGG
CAAGATCCTGGTATCGGTCTGCGATTCCGACTCGTCCAACATCAATACAACCTATTAATTTCCCCTCGTC
AAAAATAAGGTTATCAAGTGAGAAATCACCATGAGTGACGACTGAATCCGGTGAGAATGGCAAAAGTTTA
TGCATTTCTTTCCAGACTTGTTCAACAGGCCAGCCATTACGCTCGTCATCAAAATCACTCGCATCAACCA
AACCGTTATTCATTCGTGATTGCGCCTGAGCGAGACGAAATACGCGATCGCTGTTAAAAGGACAATTACA
AACAGGAATCGAATGCAACCGGCGCAGGAACACTGCCAGCGCATCAACAATATTTTCACCTGAATCAGGA
TATTCTTCTAATACCTGGAATGCTGTTTTTCCGGGGATCGCAGTGGTGAGTAACCATGCATCATCAGGAG
TACGGATAAAATGCTTGATGGTCGGAAGAGGCATAAATTCCGTCAGCCAGTTTAGTCTGACCATCTCATC
TGTAACATCATTGGCAACGCTACCTTTGCCATGTTTCAGAAACAACTCTGGCGCATCGGGCTTCCCATAC
AAGCGATAGATTGTCGCACCTGATTGCCCGACATTATCGCGAGCCCATTTATACCCATATAAATCAGCAT
CCATGTTGGAATTTAATCGCGGCCTCGACGTTTCCCGTTGAATATGGCTCATACTCTTCCTTTTTCAATA
TTATTGAAGCATTTATCAGGGTTATTGTCTCATGAGCGGATACATATTTGAATGTATTTAGAAAAATAAA
CAAATAGGGGTTCCGCGCACATTTCCCCGAAAAGTGCCACCTAAATTGTAAGCGTTAATATTTTGTTAAA
ATTCGCGTTAAATTTTTGTTAAATCAGCTCATTTTTTAACCAATAGGCCGAAATCGGCAAAATCCCTTAT
AAATCAAAAGAATAGACCGAGATAGGGT
[37 nt withheld, positions 8849-8885]
AAAGAACGTGGACTCCAACGTCAAAGG
[49 nt withheld, positions 8913-8961]
T
[91 nt withheld, positions 8963-9053]
G
[124 nt withheld, positions 9055-9178]
CCCATTCGCCATTCAGGCTGCGCAACTGTTGGGAAGGGCGATCGGTGCGGGCCTCTTCGCTATTACGCCA
GCTGGCGAAAGGGGGATGTGCTGCAAGGCGATTAAGTTGGGTAACGCCAGGGTTTTCCCAGTCACGACGT
TGTAAAACGACGGCCAGTGAGCGCGCGTAATACGACTCACTATAGGGCGAATTGGGTACCGGGCCCCCCC
TCGATCGAGG
