>Addgene plasmid #224442 | kiCAP-AAV-MyoAAV3A | depositor partial sequence | sequence record 439829 | MyoAAV 3A cap
ATGGCTGCCGATGGTTATCTTCCAGATTGGCTCGAGGACAACCTTAGTGAAGGAATTCGCGAGTGGTGGG
CTTTGAAACCTGGAGCCCCTCAACCCAAGGCAAATCAACAACATCAAGACAACGCTCGAGGTCTTGTGCT
TCCGGGTTACAAATACCTTGGACCCGGCAACGGACTCGACAAGGGGGAGCCGGTCAACGCAGCAGACGCG
GCGGCCCTCGAGCACGACAAGGCCTACGACCAGCAGCTCAAGGCCGGAGACAACCCGTACCTCAAGTACA
ACCACGCCGACGCCGAGTTCCAGGAGCGGCTCAAAGAAGATACGTCTTTTGGGGGCAACCTCGGGCGAGC
AGTCTTCCAGGCCAAAAAGAGGCTTCTTGAACCTCTTGGTCTGGTTGAGGAAGCGGCTAAGACGGCTCCT
GGAAAGAAGAGGCCTGTAGAGCAGTCTCCTCAGGAACCGGACTCCTCCGCGGGTATTGGCAAATCGGGTG
CACAGCCCGCTAAAAAGAGACTCAATTTCGGTCAGACTGGCGACACAGAGTCAGTCCCAGACCCTCAACC
AATCGGAGAACCTCCCGCAGCCCCCTCAGGTGTGGGATCTCTTACAATGGCTTCAGGTGGTGGCGCACCA
GTGGCAGACAATAACGAAGGTGCCGATGGAGTGGGTAGTTCCTCGGGAAATTGGCATTGCGATTCCCAAT
GGCTGGGGGACAGAGTCATCACCACCAGCACCCGAACCTGGGCCCTGCCCACCTACAACAATCACCTCTA
CAAGCAAATCTCCAACAGCACATCTGGAGGATCTTCAAATGACAACGCCTACTTCGGCTACAGCACCCCC
TGGGGGTATTTTGACTTCAACAGATTCCACTGCCACTTCTCACCACGTGACTGGCAGCGACTCATCAACA
ACAACTGGGGATTCCGGCCTAAGCGACTCAACTTCAAGCTCTTCAACATTCAGGTCAAAGAGGTTACGGA
CAACAATGGAGTCAAGACCATCGCCAATAACCTTACCAGCACGGTCCAGGTCTTCACGGACTCAGACTAT
CAGCTCCCGTACGTGCTCGGGTCGGCTCACGAGGGCTGCCTCCCGCCGTTCCCAGCGGACGTTTTCATGA
TTCCTCAGTACGGGTATCTGACGCTTAATGATGGAAGCCAGGCCGTGGGTCGTTCGTCCTTTTACTGCCT
GGAATATTTCCCGTCGCAAATGCTAAGAACGGGTAACAACTTCCAGTTCAGCTACGAGTTTGAGAACGTA
CCTTTCCATAGCAGCTACGCTCACAGCCAAAGCCTGGACCGACTAATGAATCCACTCATCGACCAATACT
TGTACTATCTCTCAAAGACTATTAACGGTTCTGGACAGAATCAACAAACGCTAAAATTCAGTGTGGCCGG
ACCCAGCAACATGGCTGTCCAGGGAAGAAACTACATACCTGGACCCAGCTACCGACAACAACGTGTCTCA
ACCACTGTGACTCAAAACAACAACAGCGAATTTGCTTGGCCTGGAGCTTCTTCTTGGGCTCTCAATGGAC
GTAATAGCTTGATGAATCCTGGACCTGCTATGGCCAGCCACAAAGAAGGAGAGGACCGTTTCTTTCCTTT
GTCTGGATCTTTAATTTTTGGCAAACAAGGAACTGGAAGAGACAACGTGGATGCGGACAAAGTCATGATA
ACCAACGAAGAAGAAATTAAAACTACTAACCCGGTAGCAACGGAGTCCTATGGACAAGTGGCCACAAACC
ACCAGAGTGCCCAACGGGGTGATTATGTGGGGCTGGCACAGGCGCAGACCGGCTGGGTTCAAAACCAAGG
AATACTTCCGGGTATGGTTTGGCAGGACAGAGATGTGTACCTGCAAGGACCCATTTGGGCCAAAATTCCT
CACACGGACGGCAACTTTCACCCTTCTCCGCTGATGGGAGGGTTTGGAATGAAGCACCCGCCTCCTCAGA
TCCTCATCAAAAACACACCTGTACCTGCGGATCCTCCAACGGCCTTCAACAAGGACAAGCTGAACTCTTT
CATCACCCAGTATTCTACTGGCCAAGTCAGCGTGGAGATCGAGTGGGAGCTGCAGAAGGAAAACAGCAAG
CGCTGGAACCCGGAGATCCAGTACACTTCCAACTATTACAAGTCTAATAATGTTGAATTTGCTGTTAATA
CTGAAGGTGTATATAGTGAACCCCGCCCCATTGGCACCAGATACCTGACTCGTAATCTGTAA
